>Addgene plasmid #76736 | TAOK3 gRNA (BRDN0001148268) | addgene full sequence | sequence record 186404 | Addgene Assembled Sequence
CCCGGGTGCAAAGATGGATAAAGTTTTAAACAGAGAGGAATCTTTGCAGCTAATGGACCTTCTAGGTCTT
GAAAGGAGTGGGAATTGGCTCCGGTGCCCGTCAGTGGGCAGAGCGCACATCGCCCACAGTCCCCGAGAAG
TTGGGGGGAGGGGTCGGCAATTGATCCGGTGCCTAGAGAAGGTGGCGCGGGGTAAACTGGGAAAGTGATG
TCGTGTACTGGCTCCGCCTTTTTCCCGAGGGTGGGGGAGAACCGTATATAAGTGCAGTAGTCGCCGTGAA
CGTTCTTTTTCGCAACGGGTTTGCCGCCAGAACACAGGTAAGTGCCGTGTGTGGTTCCCGCGGGCCTGGC
CTCTTTACGGGTTATGGCCCTTGCGTGCCTTGAATTACTTCCACCTGGCTGCAGTACGTGATTCTTGATC
CCGAGCTTCGGGTTGGAAGTGGGTGGGAGAGTTCGAGGCCTTGCGCTTAAGGAGCCCCTTCGCCTCGTGC
TTGAGTTGAGGCCTGGCCTGGGCGCTGGGGCCGCCGCGTGCGAATCTGGTGGCACCTTCGCGCCTGTCTC
GCTGCTTTCGATAAGTCTCTAGCCATTTAAAATTTTTGATGACCTGCTGCGACGCTTTTTTTCTGGCAAG
ATAGTCTTGTAAATGCGGGCCAAGATCTGCACACTGGTATTTCGGTTTTTGGGGCCGCGGGCGGCGACGG
GGCCCGTGCGTCCCAGCGCACATGTTCGGCGAGGCGGGGCCTGCGAGCGCGGCCACCGAGAATCGGACGG
GGGTAGTCTCAAGCTGGCCGGCCTGCTCTGGTGCCTGGCCTCGCGCCGCCGTGTATCGCCCCGCCCTGGG
CGGCAAGGCTGGCCCGGTCGGCACCAGTTGCGTGAGCGGAAAGATGGCCGCTTCCCGGCCCTGCTGCAGG
GAGCTCAAAATGGAGGACGCGGCGCTCGGGAGAGCGGGCGGGTGAGTCACCCACACAAAGGAAAAGGGCC
TTTCCGTCCTCAGCCGTCGCTTCATGTGACTCCACGGAGTACCGGGCGCCGTCCAGGCACCTCGATTAGT
TCTCGAGCTTTTGGAGTACGTCGTCTTTAGGTTGGGGGGAGGGGTTTTATGCGATGGAGTTTCCCCACAC
TGAGTGGGTGGAGACTGAAGTTAGGCCAGCTTGGCACTTGATGTAATTCTCCTTGGAATTTGCCCTTTTT
GAGTTTGGATCTTGGTTCATTCTCAAGCCTCAGACAGTGGTTCAAAGTTTTTTTCTTCCATTTCAGGTGT
CGTGACGTACGGCCACCATGACCGAGTACAAGCCCACGGTGCGCCTCGCCACCCGCGACGACGTCCCCAG
GGCCGTACGCACCCTCGCCGCCGCGTTCGCCGACTACCCCGCCACGCGCCACACCGTCGATCCGGACCGC
CACATCGAGCGGGTCACCGAGCTGCAAGAACTCTTCCTCACGCGCGTCGGGCTCGACATCGGCAAGGTGT
GGGTCGCGGACGACGGCGCCGCCGTGGCGGTCTGGACCACGCCGGAGAGCGTCGAAGCGGGGGCGGTGTT
CGCCGAGATCGGCCCGCGCATGGCCGAGTTGAGCGGTTCCCGGCTGGCCGCGCAGCAACAGATGGAAGGC
CTCCTGGCGCCGCACCGGCCCAAGGAGCCCGCGTGGTTCCTGGCCACCGTCGGAGTCTCGCCCGACCACC
AGGGCAAGGGTCTGGGCAGCGCCGTCGTGCTCCCCGGAGTGGAGGCGGCCGAGCGCGCCGGGGTGCCCGC
CTTCCTGGAGACCTCCGCGCCCCGCAACCTCCCCTTCTACGAGCGGCTCGGCTTCACCGTCACCGCCGAC
GTCGAGGTGCCCGAAGGACCGCGCACCTGGTGCATGACCCGCAAGCCCGGTGCCTGAACGCGTTAAGTCG
ACAATCAACCTCTGGATTACAAAATTTGTGAAAGATTGACTGGTATTCTTAACTATGTTGCTCCTTTTAC
GCTATGTGGATACGCTGCTTTAATGCCTTTGTATCATGCTATTGCTTCCCGTATGGCTTTCATTTTCTCC
TCCTTGTATAAATCCTGGTTGCTGTCTCTTTATGAGGAGTTGTGGCCCGTTGTCAGGCAACGTGGCGTGG
TGTGCACTGTGTTTGCTGACGCAACCCCCACTGGTTGGGGCATTGCCACCACCTGTCAGCTCCTTTCCGG
GACTTTCGCTTTCCCCCTCCCTATTGCCACGGCGGAACTCATCGCCGCCTGCCTTGCCCGCTGCTGGACA
GGGGCTCGGCTGTTGGGCACTGACAATTCCGTGGTGTTGTCGGGGAAATCATCGTCCTTTCCTTGGCTGC
TCGCCTGTGTTGCCACCTGGATTCTGCGCGGGACGTCCTTCTGCTACGTCCCTTCGGCCCTCAATCCAGC
GGACCTTCCTTCCCGCGGCCTGCTGCCGGCTCTGCGGCCTCTTCCGCGTCTTCGCCTTCGCCCTCAGACG
AGTCGGATCTCCCTTTGGGCCGCCTCCCCGCGTCGACTTTAAGACCAATGACTTACAAGGCAGCTGTAGA
TCTTAGCCACTTTTTAAAAGAAAAGGGGGGACTGGAAGGGCTAATTCACTCCCAACGAAGACAAGATCTG
CTTTTTGCTTGTACTGGGTCTCTCTGGTTAGACCAGATCTGAGCCTGGGAGCTCTCTGGCTAACTAGGGA
ACCCACTGCTTAAGCCTCAATAAAGCTTGCCTTGAGTGCTTCAAGTAGTGTGTGCCCGTCTGTTGTGTGA
CTCTGGTAACTAGAGATCCCTCAGACCCTTTTAGTCAGTGTGGAAAATCTCTAGCAGTACGTATAGTAGT
TCATGTCATCTTATTATTCAGTATTTATAACTTGCAAAGAAATGAATATCAGAGAGTGAGAGGAACTTGT
TTATTGCAGCTTATAATGGTTACAAATAAAGCAATAGCATCACAAATTTCACAAATAAAGCATTTTTTTC
ACTGCATTCTAGTTGTGGTTTGTCCAAACTCATCAATGTATCTTATCATGTCTGGCTCTAGCTATCCCGC
CCCTAACTCCGCCCATCCCGCCCCTAACTCCGCCCAGTTCCGCCCATTCTCCGCCCCATGGCTGACTAAT
TTTTTTTATTTATGCAGAGGCCGAGGCCGCCTCGGCCTCTGAGCTATTCCAGAAGTAGTGAGGAGGCTTT
TTTGGAGGCCTAGGGACGTACCCAATTCGCCCTATAGTGAGTCGTATTACGCGCGCTCACTGGCCGTCGT
TTTACAACGTCGTGACTGGGAAAACCCTGGCGTTACCCAACTTAATCGCCTTGCAGCACATCCCCCTTTC
GCCAGCTGGCGTAATAGCGAAGAGGCCCGCACCGATCGCCCTTCCCAACAGTTGCGCAGCCTGAATGGCG
AATGGG
[124 nt withheld, positions 3367-3490]
C
[91 nt withheld, positions 3492-3582]
A
[49 nt withheld, positions 3584-3632]
CCTTTGACGTTGGAGTCCACGTTCTTT
[37 nt withheld, positions 3660-3696]
ACCCTATCTCGGTCTATTCTTTTGATTTATAAGGGATTTTGCCGATTTCGGCCTATTGGTTAAAAAATGA
GCTGATTTAACAAAAATTTAACGCGAATTTTAACAAAATATTAACGCTTACAATTTAGGTGGCACTTTTC
GGGGAAATGTGCGCGGAACCCCTATTTGTTTATTTTTCTAAATACATTCAAATATGTATCCGCTCATGAG
ACAATAACCCTGATAAATGCTTCAATAATATTGAAAAAGGAAGAGTATGAGTATTCAACATTTCCGTGTC
GCCCTTATTCCCTTTTTTGCGGCATTTTGCCTTCCTGTTTTTGCTCACCCAGAAACGCTGGTGAAAGTAA
AAGATGCTGAAGATCAGTTGGGTGCACGAGTGGGTTACATCGAACTGGATCTCAACAGCGGTAAGATCCT
TGAGAGTTTTCGCCCCGAAGAACGTTTTCCAATGATGAGCACTTTTAAAGTTCTGCTATGTGGCGCGGTA
TTATCCCGTATTGACGCCGGGCAAGAGCAACTCGGTCGCCGCATACACTATTCTCAGAATGACTTGGTTG
AGTACTCACCAGTCACAGAAAAGCATCTTACGGATGGCATGACAGTAAGAGAATTATGCAGTGCTGCCAT
AACCATGAGTGATAACACTGCGGCCAACTTACTTCTGACAACGATCGGAGGACCGAAGGAGCTAACCGCT
TTTTTGCACAACATGGGGGATCATGTAACTCGCCTTGATCGTTGGGAACCGGAGCTGAATGAAGCCATAC
CAAACGACGAGCGTGACACCACGATGCCTGTAGCAATGGCAACAACGTTGCGCAAACTATTAACTGGCGA
ACTACTTACTCTAGCTTCCCGGCAACAATTAATAGACTGGATGGAGGCGGATAAAGTTGCAGGACCACTT
CTGCGCTCGGCCCTTCCGGCTGGCTGGTTTATTGCTGATAAATCTGGAGCCGGTGAGCGTGGGTCTCGCG
GTATCATTGCAGCACTGGGGCCAGATGGTAAGCCCTCCCGTATCGTAGTTATCTACACGACGGGGAGTCA
GGCAACTATGGATGAACGAAATAGACAGATCGCTGAGATAGGTGCCTCACTGATTAAGCATTGGTAACTG
TCAGACCAAGTTTACTCATATATACTTTAGATTGATTTAAAACTTCATTTTTAATTTAAAAGGATCTAGG
TGAAGATCCTTTTTGATAATCTCATGACCAAAATCCCTTAACGTGAGTTTTCGTTCCACTGAGCGTCAGA
CCCCGTAGAAAAGATCAAAGGATCTTCTTGAGATCCTTTTTTTCTGCGCGTAATCTGCTGCTTGCAAACA
AAAAAACCACCGCTACCAGCGGTGGTTTGTTTGCCGGATCAAGAGCTACCAACTCTTTTTCCGAAGGTAA
CTGGCTTCAGCAGAGCGCAGATACCAAATACTGTTCTTCTAGTGTAGCCGTAGTTAGGCCACCACTTCAA
GAACTCTGTAGCACCGCCTACATACCTCGCTCTGCTAATCCTGTTACCAGTGGCTGCTGCCAGTGGCGAT
AAGTCGTGTCTTACCGGGTTGGACTCAAGACGATAGTTACCGGATAAGGCGCAGCGGTCGGGCTGAACGG
GGGGTTCGTGCACACAGCCCAGCTTGGAGCGAACGACCTACACCGAACTGAGATACCTACAGCGTGAGCT
ATGAGAAAGCGCCACGCTTCCCGAAGGGAGAAAGGCGGACAGGTATCCGGTAAGCGGCAGGGTCGGAACA
GGAGAGCGCACGAGGGAGCTTCCAGGGGGAAACGCCTGGTATCTTTATAGTCCTGTCGGGTTTCGCCACC
TCTGACTTGAGCGTCGATTTTTGTGATGCTCGTCAGGGGGGCGGAGCCTATGGAAAAACGCCAGCAACGC
GGCCTTTTTACGGTTCCTGGCCTTTTGCTGGCCTTTTGCTCACATGTTCTTTCCTGCGTTATCCCCTGAT
TCTGTGGATAACCGTATTACCGCCTTTGAGTGAGCTGATACCGCTCGCCGCAGCCGAACGACCGAGCGCA
GCGAGTCAGTGAGCGAGGAAGCGGAAGAGCGCCCAATACGCAAACCGCCTCTCCCCGCGCGTTGGCCGAT
TCATTAATGCAGCTGGCACGACAGGTTTCCCGACTGGAAAGCGGGCAGTGAGCGCAACGCAATTAATGTG
AGTTAGCTCACTCATTAGGCACCCCAGGCTTTACACTTTATGCTTCCGGCTCGTATGTTGTGTGGAATTG
TGAGCGGATAACAATTTCACACAGGAAACAGCTATGACCATGATTACGCCAAGCGCGCAATTAACCCTCA
CTAAAGGGAACAAAAGCTGGAGCTGCAAGCTTAATGTAGTCTTATGCAATACTCTTGTAGTCTTGCAACA
TGGTAACGATGAGTTAGCAACATGCCTTACAAGGAGAGAAAAAGCACCGTGCATGCCGATTGGTGGAAGT
AAGGTGGTACGATCGTGCCTTATTAGGAAGGCAACAGACGGGTCTGACATGGATTGGACGAACCACTGAA
TTGCCGCATTGCAGAGATATTGTATTTAAGTGCCTAGCTCGATACATAAACGGGTCTCTCTGGTTAGACC
AGATCTGAGCCTGGGAGCTCTCTGGCTAACTAGGGAACCCACTGCTTAAGCCTCAATAAAGCTTGCCTTG
AGTGCTTCAAGTAGTGTGTGCCCGTCTGTTGTGTGACTCTGGTAACTAGAGATCCCTCAGACCCTTTTAG
TCAGTGTGGAAAATCTCTAGCAGTGGCGCCCGAACAGGGACTTGAAAGCGAAAGGGAAACCAGAGGAGCT
CTCTCGACGCAGGACTCGGCTTGCTGAAGCGCGCACGGCAAGAGGCGAGGGGCGGCGACTGGTGAGTACG
CCAAAAATTTTGACTAGCGGAGGCTAGAAGGAGAGAGATGGGTGCGAGAGCGTCAGTATTAAGCGGGGGA
GAATTAGATCGCGATGGGAAAAAATTCGGTTAAGGCCAGGGGGAAAGAAAAAATATAAATTAAAACATAT
AGTATGGGCAAGCAGGGAGCTAGAACGATTCGCAGTTAATCCTGGCCTGTTAGAAACATCAGAAGGCTGT
AGACAAATACTGGGACAGCTACAACCATCCCTTCAGACAGGATCAGAAGAACTTAGATCATTATATAATA
CAGTAGCAACCCTCTATTGTGTGCATCAAAGGATAGAGATAAAAGACACCAAGGAAGCTTTAGACAAGAT
AGAGGAAGAGCAAAACAAAAGTAAGACCACCGCACAGCAAGCGGCCGCTGATCTTCAGACCTGGAGGAGG
AGATATGAGGGACAATTGGAGAAGTGAATTATATAAATATAAAGTAGTAAAAATTGAACCATTAGGAGTA
GCACCCACCAAGGCAAAGAGAAGAGTGGTGCAGAGAGAAAAAAGAGCAGTGGGAATAGGAGCTTTGTTCC
TTGGGTTCTTGGGAGCAGCAGGAAGCACTATGGGCGCAGCGTCAATGACGCTGACGGTACAGGCCAGACA
ATTATTGTCTGGTATAGTGCAGCAGCAGAACAATTTGCTGAGGGCTATTGAGGCGCAACAGCATCTGTTG
CAACTCACAGTCTGGGGCATCAAGCAGCTCCAGGCAAGAATCCTGGCTGTGGAAAGATACCTAAAGGATC
AACAGCTCCTGGGGATTTGGGGTTGCTCTGGAAAACTCATTTGCACCACTGCTGTGCCTTGGAATGCTAG
TTGGAGTAATAAATCTCTGGAACAGATTTGGAATCACACGACCTGGATGGAGTGGGACAGAGAAATTAAC
AATTACACAAGCTTAATACACTCCTTAATTGAAGAATCGCAAAACCAGCAAGAAAAGAATGAACAAGAAT
TATTGGAATTAGATAAATGGGCAAGTTTGTGGAATTGGTTTAACATAACAAATTGGCTGTGGTATATAAA
ATTATTCATAATGATAGTAGGAGGCTTGGTAGGTTTAAGAATAGTTTTTGCTGTACTTTCTATAGTGAAT
AGAGTTAGGCAGGGATATTCACCATTATCGTTTCAGACCCACCTCCCAACCCCGAGGGGACCCAGAGAGG
GCCTATTTCCCATGATTCCTTCATATTTGCATATACGATACAAGGCTGTTAGAGAGATAATTAGAATTAA
TTTGACTGTAAACACAAAGATATTAGTACAAAATACGTGACGTAGAAAGTAATAATTTCTTGGGTAGTTT
GCAGTTTTAAAATTATGTTTTAAAATGGACTATCATATGCTTACCGTAACTTGAAAGTATTTCGATTTCT
TGGCTTTATATATCTTGTGGAAAGGACGAAACACCGTTCATTAGACTGTAACGTTGGTTTTAGAGCTAGA
AATAGCAAGTTAAAATAAGGCTAGTCCGTTATCAACTTGAAAAAGTGGCACCGAGTCGGTGCTTTTTTAA
GCTTGGCGTAACTAGATCTTGAGACAAATGGCAGTATTCATCCACAATTTTAAAAGAAAAGGGGGGATTG
GGGGGTACAGTGCAGGGGAAAGAATAGTAGACATAATAGCAACAGACATACAAACTAAAGAATTACAAAA
ACAAATTACAAAAATTCAAAATTTTCGGGTTTATTACAGGGACAGCAGAGATCCACTTTGGCGCCGGCTC
GAGGGGG
Features (pLannotate 1.2.2; 29 found; start..end, strand, type, name):
     14..80      +  CDS            small t antigen (fragment): SV40 (simian virus 40) small t antigen
    106..317     +  promoter       EF-1α core promoter: core promoter for human elongation factor EF-1α
    318..1256    +  intron         EF-1α intron A: intron upstream of the start codon of human EF-1α
   1278..1877    +  CDS            PuroR (fragment): puromycin N-acetyltransferase; pac from Streptomyces; confers resistance to puromycin
   1893..2481    +  misc_feature   WPRE: woodchuck hepatitis virus posttranscriptional regulatory element
   2532..2551    +  misc_feature   cPPT/CTS (fragment): central polypurine tract and central termination sequence of HIV-1
   2553..2786    +  LTR            3' LTR (ΔU3): self-inactivating 3' long terminal repeat (LTR) from HIV-1
   2864..2985    +  polyA_signal   SV40 poly(A) signal: SV40 polyadenylation signal
   3025..3160    +  rep_origin     SV40 ori: SV40 origin of replication
   3181..3199    -  promoter       T7 promoter: promoter for bacteriophage T7 RNA polymerase
   3207..3362    +  CDS            lacZα (fragment): LacZα fragment of β-galactosidase; lacZ fragment
   3367..3795    +  rep_origin     f1 ori (sequence partly withheld): f1 bacteriophage origin of replication; arrow indicates direction of (+) strand synthesis
   3848..3952    +  promoter       AmpR promoter: bla
   3953..4813    +  CDS            AmpR: β-lactamase; bla; confers resistance to ampicillin, carbenicillin, and related antibiotics
   4984..5572    +  rep_origin     ori: high-copy-number ColE1/pMB1/pBR322/pUC origin of replication
   5755..5847    +  CDS            lacI (fragment): lac repressor; lacI; The lac repressor binds to the lac operator to inhibit transcription in E. coli. This inhibition can be relieved by adding lactose or isopropyl-β-D-thiogalactopyranoside (IPTG).
   5860..5881    +  protein_bind   CAP binding site: CAP binding activates transcription in the presence of cAMP. E. coli catabolite activator protein
   5896..5926    +  promoter       lac promoter: promoter for the E. coli lac operon
   5934..5950    +  protein_bind   lac operator: The lac repressor binds to the lac operator to inhibit transcription in E. coli. This inhibition can be relieved by adding lactose or isopropyl-β-D-thiogalactopyranoside (IPTG). lac repressor encoded by lacI
   5995..6013    +  promoter       T3 promoter: promoter for bacteriophage T3 RNA polymerase
   6041..6267    +  promoter       RSV promoter: Rous sarcoma virus enhancer/promoter
   6268..6448    +  LTR            5' LTR (truncated): truncated 5' long terminal repeat (LTR) from HIV-1
   6495..6620    +  misc_feature   HIV-1 Ψ: packaging signal of human immunodeficiency virus type 1
   6604..6967    +  CDS            HIV-1 gag (fragment): gag protein from human immunodeficiency virus 1; gag
   7113..7346    +  misc_feature   RRE: The Rev response element (RRE) of HIV-1 allows for Rev-dependent mRNA export from the nucleus to the cytoplasm.
   7723..7749    +  CDS            Rev (fragment): human immunodeficiency virus 1 (HIV-1) Rev protein; rev; enhances nuclear export of unspliced and incompletely spliced viral mRNAs
   7753..7993    +  promoter       U6 promoter: RNA polymerase III promoter for human U6 snRNA
   8023..8098    +  misc_RNA       gRNA scaffold: guide RNA scaffold for the Streptococcus pyogenes CRISPR/Cas9 system
   8154..8271    +  misc_feature   cPPT/CTS: central polypurine tract and central termination sequence of HIV-1
