[The description below was written by a language model from this plasmid's Addgene catalogue record and pLannotate feature annotations shown in this document.]
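Description:
TAOK3 gRNA (BRDN0001148268) is a third-generation lentiviral guide RNA plasmid built on the lentiGuide-Puro backbone and designed to direct Streptococcus pyogenes Cas9 to the human TAOK3 gene (also known as JIK, DPK or MAP3K18), a kinase gene. It is propagated in E. coli as a high-copy plasmid through a ColE1/pUC-type origin with ampicillin selection from the β-lactamase gene. The backbone also carries an f1 origin, an SV40 origin and poly(A) signal, and leftover lac, T7 and T3 elements from the cloning vector.

The viral genome is transcribed in packaging cells from an RSV promoter fused to a truncated HIV-1 5' LTR, which makes transcription Tat-independent. It contains the Ψ packaging signal with a partial gag region, the Rev response element for nuclear export of the full-length RNA, a central polypurine tract, and a self-inactivating ΔU3 3' LTR. Between the LTRs are two expression units. A human U6 RNA polymerase III promoter drives the TAOK3-specific spacer joined to the Cas9 gRNA scaffold. An EF-1α core promoter with its first intron drives puromycin N-acetyltransferase for selecting transduced mammalian cells, followed by a WPRE to enhance transcript expression.

The plasmid does not encode Cas9, so it is meant to be used with a separate Cas9 lentiviral vector or in cells that already express Cas9, typically to knock out TAOK3. The guide was designed against a TAOK3 RefSeq transcript, and the depositor comments associate the plasmid with a human kinome gRNA library.
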