Addgene plasmid #76736: TAOK3 gRNA (BRDN0001148268)
Purpose: 3rd generation lentiviral gRNA plasmid targeting human TAOK3
Depositing lab: John Doench & David Root. Depositing organization: Broad Institute. Publication: Optimized sgRNA design to maximize activity and minimize off-target effects of CRISPR-Cas9. Doench JG, Fusi N, Sullender M, Hegde M, Vaimberg EW, Donovan KF, Smith I, Tothova Z, Wilen C, Orchard R, Virgin HW, Listgarten J, Root DE. Nat Biotechnol. 2016 Jan 18. doi: 10.1038/nbt.3437. PubMed 26780180.
Backbone
  Vector backbone: lentiGuide-Puro
  Backbone manufacturer: Zhang Lab (Addgene plasmid # 52963)
  Vector type: Mammalian Expression, Lentiviral, CRISPR
  Selectable markers: Puromycin
Growth in bacteria
  Bacterial resistance: Ampicillin, 100 μg/mL
  Growth temperature: 37°C
  Growth strain: DH5alpha
  Copy number: High Copy
Gene/Insert
  Gene/Insert name: TAOK3 (alt names: TAOK3; NM_016281.3)
  gRNA/shRNA sequence: TTCATTAGACTGTAACGTTG
  Species: H. sapiens (human)
  Entrez Gene: TAOK3 (a.k.a. DPK, JIK, MAP3K18, FLJ31808, DKFZp666H245)
  Promoter: hU6
  Cloning method: Unknown
  Sequencing primers: 5′ U6-F; 3′ pS2-R
Terms and licenses: Academic/Nonprofit Terms; Industry Terms: Not Available to Industry
Depositor comments: The gRNA was designed to target the following Genbank reference sequence(s): NM_016281.3. Note that this plasmid does NOT contain Cas9. It should be used in conjunction with lentiCas9-Blast (Addgene #52962) or otherwise with cell lines already expressing Cas9. Browse the full kinome gRNA library at http://www.addgene.org/pooled-library/broadgpp-human-kinome/ or visit http://www.broadinstitute.org/rnai/public/ for detailed protocols and information.
How to cite: TAOK3 gRNA (BRDN0001148268) was a gift from John Doench & David Root (Addgene plasmid # 76736 ; http://n2t.net/addgene:76736 ; RRID:Addgene_76736)
