>Addgene plasmid #76736 | TAOK3 gRNA (BRDN0001148268) | depositor partial sequence | sequence record 144196 | Target Sequence
TTCATTAGACTGTAACGTTG
