>Addgene plasmid #76736 | TAOK3 gRNA (BRDN0001148268) | addgene partial sequence | sequence record 186403 | hU6-F
TAGAAAGTAATAATTTCTTGGGTAGTTTGCAGCNTTTAAAATTATGTTTTAAAATGGACTATCATATGCT
TACCGTAACTTGAAAGTATTTCGATTTCTTGGCTTTATATATCTTGTGGAAAGGACGAAACACCGTTCAT
TAGACTGTAACGTTGGTTTTAGAGCTAGAAATAGCAAGTTAAAATAAGGCTAGTCCGTTATCAACTTGAA
AAAGTGGCACCGAGTCGGTGCTTTTTTAAGCTTGGCGTAACTAGATCTTGAGACAAATGGCAGTATTCAT
CCACAATTTTAAAAGAAAAGGGGGGATTGGGGGGTACAGTGCAGGGGAAAGAATAGTAGACATAATAGCA
ACAGACATACAAACTAAAGAATTACAAAAACAAATTACAAAAATTCAAAATTTTCGGGTTTATTACAGGG
ACAGCAGAGATCCACTTTGGCGCCGGCTCGAGGGGGCCCGGGTGCAAAGATGGATAAAGTTTTAAACAGA
GAGGAATCTTTGCAGCTAATGGACCTTCTAGGTCTTGAAAGGAGTGGGAATTGGCTCCGGTGCCCGTCAG
TGGGCAGAGC
